Addgene plasmid #41446: TAL-1AG2
Depositing lab: Veit Hornung. Depositing organization: Universitaetsklinikum Bonn. Publication: A ligation-independent cloning technique for high-throughput assembly of transcription activator-like effector genes. Schmid-Burgk JL, Schmidt T, Kaiser V, Honing K, Hornung V. Nat Biotechnol. 2012 Dec 16. doi: 10.1038/nbt.2460. PubMed 23242165.
Backbone
  Vector backbone: Custom backbone
  Backbone size w/o insert (bp): 2961
  Vector type: PCR Cloning Vector
Growth in bacteria
  Bacterial resistance: Ampicillin, 100 μg/mL
  Growth temperature: 37°C
  Growth strain: DH10B
  Copy number: High Copy
Gene/Insert
  Gene/Insert name: 1AG2
  Species: Synthetic
  Insert size (bp): 205
  Cloning method: Unknown
  Sequencing primers: 5′ M13_pUC_fwd; 3′ M13_pUC_rev
Terms and licenses: Academic/Nonprofit Terms; Industry Terms: Not Available to Industry
How to cite: TAL-1AG2 was a gift from Veit Hornung (Addgene plasmid # 41446 ; http://n2t.net/addgene:41446 ; RRID:Addgene_41446)
