[The description below was written by a language model from this plasmid's Addgene catalogue record.]
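Description:
TAL-1AG2 is a small bacterial cloning plasmid that belongs to a library of building blocks for assembling transcription activator-like effector (TALE) genes by ligation-independent cloning. It is built on a custom backbone of about 2.96 kb classed as a PCR cloning vector. It is maintained at high copy number in E. coli under ampicillin selection. The record does not name the origin of replication and no feature table is provided. The listed sequencing primers are the standard M13/pUC forward and reverse primers, which shows that the insert is flanked by these universal priming sites, as is typical of pUC-style cloning vectors.

The payload is a synthetic insert of 205 bp called 1AG2. At that size it is consistent with a short unit of TALE repeat sequence, roughly two of the ~34-amino-acid DNA-binding repeats. The name may encode the position of the fragment in the assembly scheme and the nucleotides its repeats recognise, but the record does not explain the nomenclature, so that reading remains an inference. No promoter, tag, reporter or eukaryotic expression element is recorded, and the plasmid appears to serve purely as a storage and amplification vehicle for the fragment rather than as an expression construct.

In the associated method, library fragments of this kind are combined in a defined order through complementary single-stranded overhangs, without ligase, to build full-length TALE repeat arrays with custom DNA-binding specificity. These arrays are then used in designer nucleases or transcriptional regulators. The method used to clone this particular insert into the backbone is listed as unknown.
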