>Addgene plasmid #41446 | TAL-1AG2 | depositor partial sequence | sequence record 55315 | TAL-1AG2 sequence 205 bps
GAATGCAGACACCCGACCAAGTTGTGGCCATTGCCAGCAACATCGGAGGGAAACAAGCATTGGAGACTGT
CCAACGGCTCCTTCCCGTGTTGTGTCAAGCCCACGGTTTGACCCCTGCACAAGTGGTCGCCATCGCCTCC
AACAAGGGCGGTAAGCAGGCCCTGGAAACAGTGCAACGGTTGCTCCCTGTCTTGTGTCTGCATTC
