>Addgene plasmid #41446 | TAL-1AG2 | addgene partial sequence | sequence record 55862 | M13_pUC_fwd
TCGAGCTCGGTACCTCGCGAATGCATCTAGATCCAAATGAATGCAGACACCCGACCAAGTTGTGGCCATT
GCCAGCAACATCGGAGGGAAACAAGCATTGGAGACTGTCCAACGGCTCCTTCCCGTGTTGTGTCAAGCCC
ACGGTTTGACCCCTGCACAAGTGGTCGCCATCGCCTCCAACAAGGGCGGTAAGCAGGCCCTGGAAACAGT
GCAACGGTTGCTCCCTGTCTTGTGTCTGCATTCCCAAATATCGGATCCCGGGCCCGTCGACTGCAGAGGC
CTGCATGCAAGCTTGGCGTAATCATGGTCATAGCTGTTTCCTGTGTGAAATTGTTATCCGCTCACAATTC
CACACAACATACGAGCCGGAAGCATAAAGTGTAAAGCCTGGGGTGCCTAATGAGTGAGCTAACTCACATT
AATTGCGTTGCGCTCACTGCCCGCTTTCCAGTCGGGAAACCTGTCGTGCCAGCTGCATTAATGAATCGGC
CAACGCGCGGGGAGAGGCGGTTTGCGTATTGGGCGCTCTTCCGCTTCCTCGCTCACTGACTCGCTGCGCT
CGGTCGTTCGGCTGCGGCGAGCGGTATCAGCTCACTCAAAGGCGGTAATACGGTTATCCACAGAATCAGG
GGATAACGCAGGAAAGAACATGTGAGCAAAAGGCCAGCAAAAGGCCAGGAACCGTAAAAAGGCCGCGTTG
CTGGCGTTTTTCCATAGGCTCCGCCCCCCTGACGAGCATCACAAAAATCGACGCTCAAGTCAGAGGTGGC
GAAACCCGACAGGACTATAAAGATACCAGGCGTTTCCCCCTGGAAGCTCCCTCGTGCGCTCTCCTGTTCC
GACCCTGCCGCTTACCGGATACCTGTCCGCCT
